>Addgene plasmid #65666 | pFRT-TODestFLAGHA_RBPMS2_HindIII | depositor full sequence | sequence record 117915 | pFRT-TODestFLAGHA_RBPMS2_HindIII sequence 6005 bps
GGTAAGCCTATCCCTAACCCTCTCCTCGGTCTCGATTCTACGGACGGATCGGGAGATCTCCCGATCCCCT
ATGGTGCACTCTCAGTACAATCTGCTCTGATGCCGCATAGTTAAGCCAGTATCTGCTCCCTGCTTGTGTG
TTGGAGGTCGCTGAGTAGTGCGCGAGCAAAATTTAAGCTACAACAAGGCAAGGCTTGACCGACAATTGCA
TGAAGAATCTGCTTAGGGTTAGGCGTTTTGCGCTGCTTCGCGATGTACGGGCCAGATATACGCGTTGACA
TTGATTATTGACTAGTTATTAATAGTAATCAATTACGGGGTCATTAGTTCATAGCCCATATATGGAGTTC
CGCGTTACATAACTTACGGTAAATGGCCCGCCTGGCTGACCGCCCAACGACCCCCGCCCATTGACGTCAA
TAATGACGTATGTTCCCATAGTAACGCCAATAGGGACTTTCCATTGACGTCAATGGGTGGAGTATTTACG
GTAAACTGCCCACTTGGCAGTACATCAAGTGTATCATATGCCAAGTACGCCCCCTATTGACGTCAATGAC
GGTAAATGGCCCGCCTGGCATTATGCCCAGTACATGACCTTATGGGACTTTCCTACTTGGCAGTACATCT
ACGTATTAGTCATCGCTATTACCATGGTGATGCGGTTTTGGCAGTACATCAATGGGCGTGGATAGCGGTT
TGACTCACGGGGATTTCCAAGTCTCCACCCCATTGACGTCAATGGGAGTTTGTTTTGGAACCAAAATCAA
CGGGACTTTCCAAAATGTCGTAACAACTCCGCCCCATTGACGCAAATGGGCGGTAGGCGTGTACGGTGGG
AGGTCTATATAAGCAGAGCTCTCCCTATCAGTGATAGAGATCTCCCTATCAGTGATAGAGATCGTCGACG
AGCTCGTTTAGTGAACCGTCAGATCGCCTAGGAGACGCCATCCACGCTGTTTTGACCTCCATAGAAGACA
CCGGGACCGATCCAGCCTCCGGACTCTAGCGTTTAAACTTAAGCTTGGTACCATGGACTACAAGGACGAC
GATGACAAGTACCCTTATGACGTGCCCGATTACGCTTTGAACCAGAAGCTTACAAGTTTGTACAAAAAAG
CAGGCTTCATGAGCAACCTGAAGCCGGACGGCGAGCACGGCGGCAGCACCGGCACCGGCTCCGGCGCGGG
CTCCGGCGGCGCCCTGGAGGAGGAGGTCCGGACACTGTTTGTCAGCGGCCTCCCTGTGGACATTAAACCC
AGAGAACTCTACTTGCTCTTCCGGCCGTTCAAGGGGTATGAAGGGTCCCTGATCAAGCTCACTGCAAGAC
AGCCTGTTGGTTTTGTGATCTTTGACAGCCGTGCAGGAGCAGAAGCGGCCAAGAATGCGCTGAACGGTAT
TCGCTTTGATCCCGAAAATCCACAGACTCTGAGGCTAGAGTTTGCCAAAGCCAACACCAAGATGGCCAAG
AGCAAGCTAATGGCAACTCCAAATCCCAGCAACGTGCACCCCGCCCTAGGAGCACACTTCATCGCACGGG
ACCCCTATGACCTGATGGGGGCTGCTCTGATCCCTGCATCCCCAGAGGCCTGGGCCCCCTACCCTTTGTA
CACCACAGAGCTGACCCCAGCCATCTCCCATGCTGCGTTCACCTACCCAACTGCCACTGCCGCTGCCGCC
GCCCTCCACGCTCAGGTGCGCTGGTACCCTTCCTCTGACACCACCCAGCAAGGATGGAAGTACCGTCAGT
TCTGTTGACACCCAGCTTTCTTGTACAAAGTGGTTGATATCCAGCACAGTGGCGGCCGCTCAAGTCTAGA
GGGCCCGCGGTTCGAAGGTAAGCCTATCCCTAACCCTCTCCTCGGTCTCGATTCTACGCGTACCTGATCC
GCGGCCGCATAGATAACTGATCCAGTGTGCCTCGAGTCTAGAGGGCCCGTTAAACCCGCTGATCAGCCTC
GACTGTGCCTTCTAGTTGCCAGCCATCTGTTGTTTGCCCCTCCCCCGTGCCTTCCTTGACCCTGGAAGGT
GCCACTCCCACTGTCCTTTCCTAATAAAATGAGGAAATTGCATCGCATTGTCTGAGTAGGTGTCATTCTA
TTCTGGGGGGTGGGGTGGGGCAGGACAGCAAGGGGGAGGATTGGGAAGACAATAGCAGGCATGCTGGGGA
TGCGGTGGGCTCTATGGCTTCTGAGGCGGAAAGAACCAGCTGGGGCTCTAGGGGGTATCCCC
[124 nt withheld, positions 2233-2356]
C
[91 nt withheld, positions 2358-2448]
AGGGTGATGGTTCACGTACCTAGAAGTTCCTATTCCGAAGTTCCTATTCTCTAGAAAGTATAGGAACTTC
CTTGGCCAAAAAGCCTGAACTCACCGCGACGTCTGTCGAGAAGTTTCTGATCGAAAAGTTCGACAGCGTC
TCCGACCTGATGCAGCTCTCGGAGGGCGAAGAATCTCGTGCTTTCAGCTTCGATGTAGGAGGGCGTGGAT
ATGTCCTGCGGGTAAATAGCTGCGCCGATGGTTTCTACAAAGATCGTTATGTTTATCGGCACTTTGCATC
GGCCGCGCTCCCGATTCCGGAAGTGCTTGACATTGGGGAATTCAGCGAGAGCCTGACCTATTGCATCTCC
CGCCGTGCACAGGGTGTCACGTTGCAAGACCTGCCTGAAACCGAACTGCCCGCTGTTCTGCAGCCGGTCG
CGGAGGCCATGGATGCGATCGCTGCGGCCGATCTTAGCCAGACGAGCGGGTTCGGCCCATTCGGACCGCA
AGGAATCGGTCAATACACTACATGGCGTGATTTCATATGCGCGATTGCTGATCCCCATGTGTATCACTGG
CAAACTGTGATGGACGACACCGTCAGTGCGTCCGTCGCGCAGGCTCTCGATGAGCTGATGCTTTGGGCCG
AGGACTGCCCCGAAGTCCGGCACCTCGTGCACGCGGATTTCGGCTCCAACAATGTCCTGACGGACAATGG
CCGCATAACAGCGGTCATTGACTGGAGCGAGGCGATGTTCGGGGATTCCCAATACGAGGTCGCCAACATC
TTCTTCTGGAGGCCGTGGTTGGCTTGTATGGAGCAGCAGACGCGCTACTTCGAGCGGAGGCATCCGGAGC
TTGCAGGATCGCCGCGGCTCCGGGCGTATATGCTCCGCATTGGTCTTGACCAACTCTATCAGAGCTTGGT
TGACGGCAATTTCGATGATGCAGCTTGGGCGCAGGGTCGATGCGACGCAATCGTCCGATCCGGAGCCGGG
ACTGTCGGGCGTACACAAATCGCCCGCAGAAGCGCGGCCGTCTGGACCGATGGCTGTGTAGAAGTACTCG
CCGATAGTGGAAACCGACGCCCCAGCACTCGTCCGAGGGCAAAGGAATAGCACGTACTACGAGATTTCGA
TTCCACCGCCGCCTTCTATGAAAGGTTGGGCTTCGGAATCGTTTTCCGGGACGCCGGCTGGATGATCCTC
CAGCGCGGGGATCTCATGCTGGAGTTCTTCGCCCACCCCAACTTGTTTATTGCAGCTTATAATGGTTACA
AATAAAGCAATAGCATCACAAATTTCACAAATAAAGCATTTTTTTCACTGCATTCTAGTTGTGGTTTGTC
CAAACTCATCAATGTATCTTATCATGTCTGTATACCGTCGACCTCTAGCTAGAGCTTGGCGTAATCATGG
TCATAGCTGTTTCCTGTGTGAAATTGTTATCCGCTCACAATTCCACACAACATACGAGCCGGAAGCATAA
AGTGTAAAGCCTGGGGTGCCTAATGAGTGAGCTAACTCACATTAATTGCGTTGCGCTCACTGCCCGCTTT
CCAGTCGGGAAACCTGTCGTGCCAGCTGCATTAATGAATCGGCCAACGCGCGGGGAGAGGCGGTTTGCGT
ATTGGGCGCTCTTCCGCTTCCTCGCTCACTGACTCGCTGCGCTCGGTCGTTCGGCTGCGGCGAGCGGTAT
CAGCTCACTCAAAGGCGGTAATACGGTTATCCACAGAATCAGGGGATAACGCAGGAAAGAACATGTGAGC
AAAAGGCCAGCAAAAGGCCAGGAACCGTAAAAAGGCCGCGTTGCTGGCGTTTTTCCATAGGCTCCGCCCC
CCTGACGAGCATCACAAAAATCGACGCTCAAGTCAGAGGTGGCGAAACCCGACAGGACTATAAAGATACC
AGGCGTTTCCCCCTGGAAGCTCCCTCGTGCGCTCTCCTGTTCCGACCCTGCCGCTTACCGGATACCTGTC
CGCCTTTCTCCCTTCGGGAAGCGTGGCGCTTTCTCATAGCTCACGCTGTAGGTATCTCAGTTCGGTGTAG
GTCGTTCGCTCCAAGCTGGGCTGTGTGCACGAACCCCCCGTTCAGCCCGACCGCTGCGCCTTATCCGGTA
ACTATCGTCTTGAGTCCAACCCGGTAAGACACGACTTATCGCCACTGGCAGCAGCCACTGGTAACAGGAT
TAGCAGAGCGAGGTATGTAGGCGGTGCTACAGAGTTCTTGAAGTGGTGGCCTAACTACGGCTACACTAGA
AGGACAGTATTTGGTATCTGCGCTCTGCTGAAGCCAGTTACCTTCGGAAAAAGAGTTGGTAGCTCTTGAT
CCGGCAAACAAACCACCGCTGGTAGCGGTGGTTTTTTTGTTTGCAAGCAGCAGATTACGCGCAGAAAAAA
AGGATCTCAAGAAGATCCTTTGATCTTTTCTACGGGGTCTGACGCTCAGTGGAACGAAAACTCACGTTAA
GGGATTTTGGTCATGAGATTATCAAAAAGGATCTTCACCTAGATCCTTTTAAATTAAAAATGAAGTTTTA
AATCAATCTAAAGTATATATGAGTAAACTTGGTCTGACAGTTACCAATGCTTAATCAGTGAGGCACCTAT
CTCAGCGATCTGTCTATTTCGTTCATCCATAGTTGCCTGACTCCCCGTCGTGTAGATAACTACGATACGG
GAGGGCTTACCATCTGGCCCCAGTGCTGCAATGATACCGCGAGACCCACGCTCACCGGCTCCAGATTTAT
CAGCAATAAACCAGCCAGCCGGAAGGGCCGAGCGCAGAAGTGGTCCTGCAACTTTATCCGCCTCCATCCA
GTCTATTAATTGTTGCCGGGAAGCTAGAGTAAGTAGTTCGCCAGTTAATAGTTTGCGCAACGTTGTTGCC
ATTGCTACAGGCATCGTGGTGTCACGCTCGTCGTTTGGTATGGCTTCATTCAGCTCCGGTTCCCAACGAT
CAAGGCGAGTTACATGATCCCCCATGTTGTGCAAAAAAGCGGTTAGCTCCTTCGGTCCTCCGATCGTTGT
CAGAAGTAAGTTGGCCGCAGTGTTATCACTCATGGTTATGGCAGCACTGCATAATTCTCTTACTGTCATG
CCATCCGTAAGATGCTTTTCTGTGACTGGTGAGTACTCAACCAAGTCATTCTGAGAATAGTGTATGCGGC
GACCGAGTTGCTCTTGCCCGGCGTCAATACGGGATAATACCGCGCCACATAGCAGAACTTTAAAAGTGCT
CATCATTGGAAAACGTTCTTCGGGGCGAAAACTCTCAAGGATCTTACCGCTGTTGAGATCCAGTTCGATG
TAACCCACTCGTGCACCCAACTGATCTTCAGCATCTTTTACTTTCACCAGCGTTTCTGGGTGAGCAAAAA
CAGGAAGGCAAAATGCCGCAAAAAAGGGAATAAGGGCGACACGGAAATGTTGAATACTCATACTCTTCCT
TTTTCAATATTATTGAAGCATTTATCAGGGTTATTGTCTCATGAGCGGATACATATTTGAATGTATTTAG
AAAAATAAACAAATAGGGGTTCCGCGCACATTTCCCCGAAAAGTGCCACCTGACGTC
Features (pLannotate 1.2.2; 28 found; start..end, strand, type, name):
      1..42      +  CDS            V5 tag: epitope tag from simian virus 5
     70..122     -  misc_feature   bom (fragment): basis of mobility region from pBR322
    277..656     +  enhancer       CMV enhancer: human cytomegalovirus immediate early enhancer
    729..746     -  promoter       CMV promoter (fragment): human cytomegalovirus (CMV) immediate early promoter
    809..860     +  promoter       CMVd2 promoter: truncated human cytomegalovirus (CMV) immediate early promoter that yields moderately reduced expression relative to the full-length promoter
    862..881     +  promoter       PLtetO-1 promoter (fragment): modified phage lambda PL promoter with tet operator sites (Lutz and Bujard, 1997)
    883..902     +  promoter       PLtetO-1 promoter (fragment): modified phage lambda PL promoter with tet operator sites (Lutz and Bujard, 1997)
    910..938     +  promoter       tight TRE promoter (fragment): Tet-responsive promoter PTight, consisting of seven tet operator sequences followed by the minimal CMV promoter
    943..1002    +  CDS            UL126 (fragment): UL126_HCMVA - Protein predicted: Swiss-Prot protein existence level 4. From Human cytomegalovirus (strain AD169) (HHV-5) (Human herpesvirus 5).
   1039..1059    +  CDS            FLAG (fragment): FLAG® epitope tag, followed by an enterokinase cleavage site
   1102..1126    +  protein_bind   attB1: mutant version of attB; recombination site for the Gateway® BP reaction BP Clonase™
   1129..1755    +  CDS            RBPMS2: RBPS2_HUMAN - Experimental evidence at protein level: Swiss-Prot protein existence level 1. RNA-binding protein involved in the regulation of smooth muscle cell differentiation and proliferation in the gastrointestinal system (PubMed:25064856). Binds NOG mRNA, the major inhibitor of the bone morphogenetic protein (BMP) pathway. Mediates an increase of NOG mRNA levels, thereby contributing to the negative regulation of BMP signaling pathway and promoting reversible dedifferentiation and proliferation of smooth muscle cells (By similarity). From Homo sapiens (Human).
   1760..1784    -  protein_bind   attB2: mutant version of attB; recombination site for the Gateway® BP reaction BP Clonase™
   1837..1878    +  CDS            V5 tag: epitope tag from simian virus 5
   1963..2187    +  polyA_signal   bGH poly(A) signal: bovine growth hormone polyadenylation signal
   2191..2212    +  promoter       SV40 promoter (fragment): SV40 enhancer and early promoter
   2233..2466    +  rep_origin     f1 ori (fragment) (sequence partly withheld): f1 bacteriophage origin of replication; arrow indicates direction of (+) strand synthesis
   2471..2518    +  protein_bind   FRT: FLP-mediated recombination occurs in the 8-bp core sequence TCTAGAAA (Turan and Bode, 2011). FLP recombinase from the Saccharomyces cerevisiae 2μ plasmid
   2526..3548    +  CDS            HygR: aminoglycoside phosphotransferase from E. coli; aph(4)-Ia; confers resistance to hygromycin
   3558..3683    +  CDS            ble (fragment): BLE_KLEPN - Experimental evidence at protein level: Swiss-Prot protein existence level 1. Binding protein with a strong affinity to the bleomycin family of antibiotics. Binds to CL990; an antimitotic-antibiotic compound. From Klebsiella pneumoniae.
   3678..3799    +  polyA_signal   SV40 poly(A) signal: SV40 polyadenylation signal
   3872..3888    -  protein_bind   lac operator: The lac repressor binds to the lac operator to inhibit transcription in E. coli. This inhibition can be relieved by adding lactose or isopropyl-β-D-thiogalactopyranoside (IPTG). lac repressor encoded by lacI
   3896..3926    -  promoter       lac promoter: promoter for the E. coli lac operon
   3941..3962    -  protein_bind   CAP binding site: CAP binding activates transcription in the presence of cAMP. E. coli catabolite activator protein
   3975..4067    -  CDS            lacI (fragment): lac repressor; lacI; The lac repressor binds to the lac operator to inhibit transcription in E. coli. This inhibition can be relieved by adding lactose or isopropyl-β-D-thiogalactopyranoside (IPTG).
   4250..4838    -  rep_origin     ori: high-copy-number ColE1/pMB1/pBR322/pUC origin of replication
   5009..5869    -  CDS            AmpR: β-lactamase; bla; confers resistance to ampicillin, carbenicillin, and related antibiotics
   5870..5974    -  promoter       AmpR promoter: bla
