[The description below was written by a language model from this plasmid's Addgene catalogue record and pLannotate feature annotations shown in this document.]
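Description:
pFRT-TODestFLAGHA_RBPMS2_HindIII is a mammalian expression plasmid built on a laboratory-modified pcDNA5/FRT/TO backbone, designed for tetracycline-regulated expression of human RBPMS2 with an N-terminal FLAG-HA tag. It is propagated in E. coli using a high-copy ColE1/pUC-type origin and ampicillin resistance (AmpR with its bla promoter). The annotated sequence record is about 6 kb.

Expression is driven by the CMV immediate-early enhancer/promoter carrying two tet operator sites, which the automated annotation picks up as short tetO-containing promoter fragments. In cells that express the Tet repressor, transcription stays off until tetracycline or doxycycline is added. Downstream lies the FLAG epitope; the HA part of the tag is listed in the catalogue but is not separately annotated. The RBPMS2 coding sequence follows, flanked by attB1 and attB2 sites left by Gateway recombination into the destination vector, and the unit ends with the bGH polyadenylation signal. A V5 tag match lies downstream of attB2, but the record does not say whether it is translated.

The backbone also carries an FRT site directly upstream of a hygromycin resistance gene with an SV40 poly(A) signal. This arrangement is normally used for FLP-mediated integration at a single genomic FRT locus in a suitable host line, with stable isogenic integrants selected on hygromycin. Blasticidin is also listed as a selectable marker, but no blasticidin resistance gene is annotated, so it probably refers to selection maintained in the Tet-repressor host line.

A HindIII site was deliberately introduced as an intermediate step towards replacing the FLAG-HA tag with a MYC tag. The associated work concerns RNA recognition by RBPMS-family RNA-binding proteins.
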