Addgene plasmid #65666: pFRT-TODestFLAGHA_RBPMS2_HindIII
Purpose: FLAG-HA expression vector with RBPMS2 carrying mutation to introduce HindIII site
Depositing lab: Thomas Tuschl. Depositing organization: Rockefeller University. Publication: Structural basis underlying CAC RNA recognition by the RRM domain of dimeric RNA-binding protein RBPMS. Teplova M, Farazi TA, Tuschl T, Patel DJ. Q Rev Biophys. 2015 Sep 8:1-11. 10.1017/S0033583515000207 PubMed 26347403.
Backbone
  Vector backbone: pcDNA5/FRT/TO
  Backbone manufacturer: Life Technologies, Modified by Tuschl lab
  Backbone size w/o insert (bp): 5372
  Modifications to backbone: introduced HindIII site (ultimate goal to replace FLAG-HA tag with MYC tag)
  Vector type: Mammalian Expression
  Selectable markers: Hygromycin, Blasticidin
Growth in bacteria
  Bacterial resistance: Ampicillin, 100 μg/mL
  Growth temperature: 37°C
  Growth strain: Top10
  Copy number: Unknown
Gene/Insert
  Gene/Insert name: RBPMS2
  Species: H. sapiens (human)
  Mutation: introduced HindIII site (final goal to exchange FLAG-HA tag with MYC tag)
  GenBank ID: NM_194272.1
  Entrez Gene: RBPMS2
  Promoter: CMV, 2x Tet
  Tag / fusion protein: FLAG HA (N terminal on backbone)
  Cloning method: Gateway Cloning
  Sequencing primers: 5′ CMV Forward; 3′ BGH Reverse
Terms and licenses: Academic/Nonprofit Terms; Industry Terms: Not Available to Industry
How to cite: pFRT-TODestFLAGHA_RBPMS2_HindIII was a gift from Thomas Tuschl (Addgene plasmid # 65666 ; http://n2t.net/addgene:65666 ; RRID:Addgene_65666)
