>Addgene plasmid #65666 | pFRT-TODestFLAGHA_RBPMS2_HindIII | addgene partial sequence | sequence record 116111 | CMV-F 5'-CGCAAATGGGCGGTAGGCGTG-3'
ATCGCCTAGGAGACGCCATCCACGCTGTTTTGACCTCCATAGAAGACACCGGGACCGATCCAGCCTCCGG
ACTCTAGCGTTTAAACTTAAGCTTGGTACCATGGACTACAAGGACGACGATGACAAGTACCCTTATGACG
TGCCCGATTACGCTTTGAACCAGAAGCTTACAAGTTTGTACAAAAAAGCAGGCTTCATGAGCAACCTGAA
GCCGGACGGCGAGCACGGCGGCAGCACCGGCACCGGCTCCGGCGCGGGCTCCGGCGGCGCCCTGGAGGAG
GAGGTCCGGACACTGTTTGTCAGCGGCCTCCCTGTGGACATTAAACCCAGAGAACTCTACTTGCTCTTCC
GGCCGTTCAAGGGGTATGAAGGGTCCCTGATCAAGCTCACTGCAAGACAGCCTGTTGGTTTTGTGATCTT
TG
