>Addgene plasmid #65666 | pFRT-TODestFLAGHA_RBPMS2_HindIII | addgene partial sequence | sequence record 117914 | pXCX-F 5'-ACAACAGATGGCTGGCAAC-3'
GCGGGTTTAACGGGCCCTCTAGACTCGAGGCACACTGGATCAGTTATCTATGCGGCCGCGGATCAGGTAC
GCGTAGAATCGAGACCGAGGAGAGGGTTAGGGATAGGCTTACCTTCGAACCGCGGGCCCTCTAGACTTGA
GCGGCCGCCACTGTGCTGGATATCAACCACTTTGTACAAGAAAGCTGGGTGTCAACAGAACTGACGGTAC
TTCCATCCTTGCTGGGTGGTGTCAGAGGAAGGGTACCAGCGCACCTGAGCGTGGAGGGCGGCGGCAGCGG
CAGTGGCAGTTGGGTAGGTGAACGCAGCATGGGAGATGGCTGGGGTCAGCTCTGTGGTGTACAAAGGGTA
GGGGGCCCAGGCCTCTGGGGATGCAGGGATCAGAGCAGCCCCCATCAGGTCATAGGGGTCCCGTGCGATG
AAGTGTGCTCCTAGGGCGGGGTGCACGTTGCTGGGATTTGGAGTTGCCATTAGCTTGCTCTTGGCCATCT
TGGTGTTGGCTTTGGCAAACTCTAGCCTCAGAGTCTGTGGATTTTCGGGATCAAAGCGAATACCGTTCAG
CGCATTCTTGGCCGCTTCTGCTCCTGCACGGCTGTCAAAGATCACAAAACCAACAGGCTGTCTTGCAGTG
AGCTTGATCAGGGACCCTTCATACCCCTTGAACGGCCGGAAGAGCAAGTAGAGTTCTCTGGGTTTAATGT
CCACAGGGAGGCCGCTGACAAACAGTGTCCGGACCTCCT
